Addgene plasmid #51531: pET21a-hAIM2-PYD-GST
Purpose: Express GST-tagged PYD of hAIM2 in bacteria
Depositing lab: Emad Alnemri. Depositing organization: Thomas Jefferson University. Publication: AIM2 activates the inflammasome and cell death in response to cytoplasmic DNA. Fernandes-Alnemri T, Yu JW, Datta P, Wu J, Alnemri ES. Nature. 2009 Mar 26;458(7237):509-13. doi: 10.1038/nature07710. Epub 2009 Jan 21. PubMed 19158676.
Backbone
  Vector backbone: pET21a
  Backbone manufacturer: Novagen
  Backbone size w/o insert (bp): 5443
  Total vector size (bp): 6390
  Vector type: Bacterial Expression
Growth in bacteria
  Bacterial resistance: Ampicillin, 100 μg/mL
  Growth temperature: 37°C
  Growth strain: DH5alpha
  Copy number: Unknown
Gene/Insert
  Gene/Insert name: AIM2
  Species: H. sapiens (human)
  Insert size (bp): 300
  Mutation: deletion of amino acids 102-343
  Entrez Gene: AIM2 (a.k.a. PYHIN4)
  Promoter: lac operator
  Tag / fusion protein: T7 (N terminal on backbone); GST (C terminal on insert)
  Cloning method: Restriction Enzyme; 5′ cloning site BamHI (not destroyed); 3′ cloning site XhoI (destroyed during cloning)
  Sequencing primers: 5′ T7; 3′ His6
Terms and licenses: Academic/Nonprofit Terms; Industry Terms: Not Available to Industry
Depositor comments: For protein expression the plasmid needs to be transformed into BL21 E. coli.
How to cite: pET21a-hAIM2-PYD-GST was a gift from Emad Alnemri (Addgene plasmid # 51531 ; http://n2t.net/addgene:51531 ; RRID:Addgene_51531)
