[The description below was written by a language model from this plasmid's Addgene catalogue record and pLannotate feature annotations shown in this document.]
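Description:
pET21a-hAIM2-PYD-GST is a 6,390 bp bacterial expression plasmid built on the Novagen pET21a backbone for producing the pyrin domain (PYD) of human AIM2 as a GST fusion in E. coli. It is maintained through a pBR322-type origin accompanied by the bom site and the rop gene, which moderates copy number, and it is selected with ampicillin via the β-lactamase gene. An f1 origin is also present, allowing single-stranded DNA production. The short tetracycline-resistance fragments and the small predicted E. coli ORF flagged in the feature table are remnants of the pBR322-derived backbone rather than functional elements.

The expression cassette follows the standard pET layout: a T7 promoter followed directly by a lac operator, the T7 gene 10 ribosome binding site, and the N-terminal T7 tag leader, with a plasmid-borne lacI gene supplying repressor so that transcription stays off until IPTG induction. The catalogue lists the promoter as "lac operator", but the annotation shows this is the T7/lac arrangement. The roughly 300 bp insert encodes AIM2 with residues 102–343 deleted, leaving the N-terminal PYD. The automated annotation labels this segment as a fragment of PYDC5 (POP3), probably because of sequence similarity between the two pyrin domains. It is followed by Schistosoma japonicum GST, a short His tag stretch from the backbone, and the T7 terminator; whether the His tag is translated in frame with GST is not stated in the record. Because T7 RNA polymerase is required, the depositor notes that expression is carried out in a BL21 strain. The fusion protein is suited to affinity purification and to studying interactions of the AIM2 PYD in inflammasome research.
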