Features (pLannotate 1.2.2; 21 found; start..end, strand, type, name):
     12..467     +  rep_origin     f1 ori (sequence partly withheld): f1 bacteriophage origin of replication; arrow indicates direction of (+) strand synthesis
    494..598     +  promoter       AmpR promoter: bla
    599..1459    +  CDS            AmpR: β-lactamase; bla; confers resistance to ampicillin, carbenicillin, and related antibiotics
   1630..2218    +  rep_origin     ori: high-copy-number ColE1/pMB1/pBR322/pUC origin of replication
   2404..2546    -  misc_feature   bom: basis of mobility region from pBR322
   2648..2839    -  CDS            rop: Rop protein, which maintains plasmids at low copy number; rop
   2856..3236    +  CDS            YPB1_ECOLX: Protein predicted: Swiss-Prot protein existence level 4. From Escherichia coli.
   3308..3599    -  CDS            TcR (fragment): tetracycline efflux protein; tet; confers resistance to tetracycline
   3614..3635    -  protein_bind   CAP binding site: CAP binding activates transcription in the presence of cAMP. E. coli catabolite activator protein
   3648..4730    -  CDS            lacI: lac repressor; lacI; The lac repressor binds to the lac operator to inhibit transcription in E. coli. This inhibition can be relieved by adding lactose or isopropyl-β-D-thiogalactopyranoside (IPTG).
   4731..4808    -  promoter       lacI promoter: lacI
   4816..5095    -  CDS            TcR (fragment): tetracycline efflux protein; tet; confers resistance to tetracycline
   5117..5135    +  promoter       T7 promoter: promoter for bacteriophage T7 RNA polymerase
   5136..5160    +  protein_bind   lac operator: The lac repressor binds to the lac operator to inhibit transcription in E. coli. This inhibition can be relieved by adding lactose or isopropyl-β-D-thiogalactopyranoside (IPTG). lac repressor encoded by lacI
   5175..5197    +  RBS            RBS: efficient ribosome binding site from bacteriophage T7 gene 10 (Olins and Rangwala, 1989)
   5205..5237    +  CDS            T7 tag (gene 10 leader): leader peptide from bacteriophage T7 gene 10 promotes efficient translation in E. coli
   5247..5504    +  CDS            PYDC5 (fragment): PYDC5_HUMAN - Also known as POP3 From Homo sapiens (Human).
   5553..6206    +  CDS            GST26_SCHJA: Experimental evidence at protein level: Swiss-Prot protein existence level 1. GST isoenzymes appear to play a central role in the parasite detoxification system. Other functions are also suspected including a role in increasing the solubility of haematin in the parasite gut. From Schistosoma japonicum (Blood fluke).
   6234..6251    +  CDS            9xHis (fragment): 9xHis affinity tag
   6261..6310    +  CDS            SET1 (fragment): solubility-enhancement tag derived from T7 phage gene 10B
   6318..6365    +  terminator     T7 terminator: transcription terminator for bacteriophage T7 RNA polymerase
>Addgene plasmid #51531 | pET21a-hAIM2-PYD-GST | depositor full sequence | sequence record 78737 | pET21a-hAIM2-PYD-GST sequence 6390 bps
TGGCGAATGGG
[124 nt withheld, positions 12-135]
C
[91 nt withheld, positions 137-227]
A
[49 nt withheld, positions 229-277]
CCTTTGACGTTGGAGTCCACGTTCTTT
[37 nt withheld, positions 305-341]
ACCCTATCTCGGTCTATTCTTTTGATTTATAAGGGATTTTGCCGATTTCGGCCTATTGGTTAAAAAATGA
GCTGATTTAACAAAAATTTAACGCGAATTTTAACAAAATATTAACGTTTACAATTTCAGGTGGCACTTTT
CGGGGAAATGTGCGCGGAACCCCTATTTGTTTATTTTTCTAAATACATTCAAATATGTATCCGCTCATGA
GACAATAACCCTGATAAATGCTTCAATAATATTGAAAAAGGAAGAGTATGAGTATTCAACATTTCCGTGT
CGCCCTTATTCCCTTTTTTGCGGCATTTTGCCTTCCTGTTTTTGCTCACCCAGAAACGCTGGTGAAAGTA
AAAGATGCTGAAGATCAGTTGGGTGCACGAGTGGGTTACATCGAACTGGATCTCAACAGCGGTAAGATCC
TTGAGAGTTTTCGCCCCGAAGAACGTTTTCCAATGATGAGCACTTTTAAAGTTCTGCTATGTGGCGCGGT
ATTATCCCGTATTGACGCCGGGCAAGAGCAACTCGGTCGCCGCATACACTATTCTCAGAATGACTTGGTT
GAGTACTCACCAGTCACAGAAAAGCATCTTACGGATGGCATGACAGTAAGAGAATTATGCAGTGCTGCCA
TAACCATGAGTGATAACACTGCGGCCAACTTACTTCTGACAACGATCGGAGGACCGAAGGAGCTAACCGC
TTTTTTGCACAACATGGGGGATCATGTAACTCGCCTTGATCGTTGGGAACCGGAGCTGAATGAAGCCATA
CCAAACGACGAGCGTGACACCACGATGCCTGCAGCAATGGCAACAACGTTGCGCAAACTATTAACTGGCG
AACTACTTACTCTAGCTTCCCGGCAACAATTAATAGACTGGATGGAGGCGGATAAAGTTGCAGGACCACT
TCTGCGCTCGGCCCTTCCGGCTGGCTGGTTTATTGCTGATAAATCTGGAGCCGGTGAGCGTGGGTCTCGC
GGTATCATTGCAGCACTGGGGCCAGATGGTAAGCCCTCCCGTATCGTAGTTATCTACACGACGGGGAGTC
AGGCAACTATGGATGAACGAAATAGACAGATCGCTGAGATAGGTGCCTCACTGATTAAGCATTGGTAACT
GTCAGACCAAGTTTACTCATATATACTTTAGATTGATTTAAAACTTCATTTTTAATTTAAAAGGATCTAG
GTGAAGATCCTTTTTGATAATCTCATGACCAAAATCCCTTAACGTGAGTTTTCGTTCCACTGAGCGTCAG
ACCCCGTAGAAAAGATCAAAGGATCTTCTTGAGATCCTTTTTTTCTGCGCGTAATCTGCTGCTTGCAAAC
AAAAAAACCACCGCTACCAGCGGTGGTTTGTTTGCCGGATCAAGAGCTACCAACTCTTTTTCCGAAGGTA
ACTGGCTTCAGCAGAGCGCAGATACCAAATACTGTCCTTCTAGTGTAGCCGTAGTTAGGCCACCACTTCA
AGAACTCTGTAGCACCGCCTACATACCTCGCTCTGCTAATCCTGTTACCAGTGGCTGCTGCCAGTGGCGA
TAAGTCGTGTCTTACCGGGTTGGACTCAAGACGATAGTTACCGGATAAGGCGCAGCGGTCGGGCTGAACG
GGGGGTTCGTGCACACAGCCCAGCTTGGAGCGAACGACCTACACCGAACTGAGATACCTACAGCGTGAGC
TATGAGAAAGCGCCACGCTTCCCGAAGGGAGAAAGGCGGACAGGTATCCGGTAAGCGGCAGGGTCGGAAC
AGGAGAGCGCACGAGGGAGCTTCCAGGGGGAAACGCCTGGTATCTTTATAGTCCTGTCGGGTTTCGCCAC
CTCTGACTTGAGCGTCGATTTTTGTGATGCTCGTCAGGGGGGCGGAGCCTATGGAAAAACGCCAGCAACG
CGGCCTTTTTACGGTTCCTGGCCTTTTGCTGGCCTTTTGCTCACATGTTCTTTCCTGCGTTATCCCCTGA
TTCTGTGGATAACCGTATTACCGCCTTTGAGTGAGCTGATACCGCTCGCCGCAGCCGAACGACCGAGCGC
AGCGAGTCAGTGAGCGAGGAAGCGGAAGAGCGCCTGATGCGGTATTTTCTCCTTACGCATCTGTGCGGTA
TTTCACACCGCATATATGGTGCACTCTCAGTACAATCTGCTCTGATGCCGCATAGTTAAGCCAGTATACA
CTCCGCTATCGCTACGTGACTGGGTCATGGCTGCGCCCCGACACCCGCCAACACCCGCTGACGCGCCCTG
ACGGGCTTGTCTGCTCCCGGCATCCGCTTACAGACAAGCTGTGACCGTCTCCGGGAGCTGCATGTGTCAG
AGGTTTTCACCGTCATCACCGAAACGCGCGAGGCAGCTGCGGTAAAGCTCATCAGCGTGGTCGTGAAGCG
ATTCACAGATGTCTGCCTGTTCATCCGCGTCCAGCTCGTTGAGTTTCTCCAGAAGCGTTAATGTCTGGCT
TCTGATAAAGCGGGCCATGTTAAGGGCGGTTTTTTCCTGTTTGGTCACTGATGCCTCCGTGTAAGGGGGA
TTTCTGTTCATGGGGGTAATGATACCGATGAAACGAGAGAGGATGCTCACGATACGGGTTACTGATGATG
AACATGCCCGGTTACTGGAACGTTGTGAGGGTAAACAACTGGCGGTATGGATGCGGCGGGACCAGAGAAA
AATCACTCAGGGTCAATGCCAGCGCTTCGTTAATACAGATGTAGGTGTTCCACAGGGTAGCCAGCAGCAT
CCTGCGATGCAGATCCGGAACATAATGGTGCAGGGCGCTGACTTCCGCGTTTCCAGACTTTACGAAACAC
GGAAACCGAAGACCATTCATGTTGTTGCTCAGGTCGCAGACGTTTTGCAGCAGCAGTCGCTTCACGTTCG
CTCGCGTATCGGTGATTCATTCTGCTAACCAGTAAGGCAACCCCGCCAGCCTAGCCGGGTCCTCAACGAC
AGGAGCACGATCATGCGCACCCGTGGGGCCGCCATGCCGGCGATAATGGCCTGCTTCTCGCCGAAACGTT
TGGTGGCGGGACCAGTGACGAAGGCTTGAGCGAGGGCGTGCAAGATTCCGAATACCGCAAGCGACAGGCC
GATCATCGTCGCGCTCCAGCGAAAGCGGTCCTCGCCGAAAATGACCCAGAGCGCTGCCGGCACCTGTCCT
ACGAGTTGCATGATAAAGAAGACAGTCATAAGTGCGGCGACGATAGTCATGCCCCGCGCCCACCGGAAGG
AGCTGACTGGGTTGAAGGCTCTCAAGGGCATCGGTCGAGATCCCGGTGCCTAATGAGTGAGCTAACTTAC
ATTAATTGCGTTGCGCTCACTGCCCGCTTTCCAGTCGGGAAACCTGTCGTGCCAGCTGCATTAATGAATC
GGCCAACGCGCGGGGAGAGGCGGTTTGCGTATTGGGCGCCAGGGTGGTTTTTCTTTTCACCAGTGAGACG
GGCAACAGCTGATTGCCCTTCACCGCCTGGCCCTGAGAGAGTTGCAGCAAGCGGTCCACGCTGGTTTGCC
CCAGCAGGCGAAAATCCTGTTTGATGGTGGTTAACGGCGGGATATAACATGAGCTGTCTTCGGTATCGTC
GTATCCCACTACCGAGATATCCGCACCAACGCGCAGCCCGGACTCGGTAATGGCGCGCATTGCGCCCAGC
GCCATCTGATCGTTGGCAACCAGCATCGCAGTGGGAACGATGCCCTCATTCAGCATTTGCATGGTTTGTT
GAAAACCGGACATGGCACTCCAGTCGCCTTCCCGTTCCGCTATCGGCTGAATTTGATTGCGAGTGAGATA
TTTATGCCAGCCAGCCAGACGCAGACGCGCCGAGACAGAACTTAATGGGCCCGCTAACAGCGCGATTTGC
TGGTGACCCAATGCGACCAGATGCTCCACGCCCAGTCGCGTACCGTCTTCATGGGAGAAAATAATACTGT
TGATGGGTGTCTGGTCAGAGACATCAAGAAATAACGCCGGAACATTAGTGCAGGCAGCTTCCACAGCAAT
GGCATCCTGGTCATCCAGCGGATAGTTAATGATCAGCCCACTGACGCGTTGCGCGAGAAGATTGTGCACC
GCCGCTTTACAGGCTTCGACGCCGCTTCGTTCTACCATCGACACCACCACGCTGGCACCCAGTTGATCGG
CGCGAGATTTAATCGCCGCGACAATTTGCGACGGCGCGTGCAGGGCCAGACTGGAGGTGGCAACGCCAAT
CAGCAACGACTGTTTGCCCGCCAGTTGTTGTGCCACGCGGTTGGGAATGTAATTCAGCTCCGCCATCGCC
GCTTCCACTTTTTCCCGCGTTTTCGCAGAAACGTGGCTGGCCTGGTTCACCACGCGGGAAACGGTCTGAT
AAGAGACACCGGCATACTCTGCGACATCGTATAACGTTACTGGTTTCACATTCACCACCCTGAATTGACT
CTCTTCCGGGCGCTATCATGCCATACCGCGAAAGGTTTTGCGCCATTCGATGGTGTCCGGGATCTCGACG
CTCTCCCTTATGCGACTCCTGCATTAGGAAGCAGCCCAGTAGTAGGTTGAGGCCGTTGAGCACCGCCGCC
GCAAGGAATGGTGCATGCAAGGAGATGGCGCCCAACAGTCCCCCGGCCACGGGGCCTGCCACCATACCCA
CGCCGAAACAAGCGCTCATGAGCCCGAAGTGGCGAGCCCGATCTTCCCCATCGGTGATGTCGGCGATATA
GGCGCCAGCAACCGCACCTGTGGCGCCGGTGATGCCGGCCACGATGCGTCCGGCGTAGAGGATCGAGATC
TCGATCCCGCGAAATTAATACGACTCACTATAGGGGAATTGTGAGCGGATAACAATTCCCCTCTAGAAAT
AATTTTGTTTAACTTTAAGAAGGAGATATACATATGGCTAGCATGACTGGTGGACAGCAAATGGGTCGCG
GATCCATGGAGAGTAAATACAAGGAGATACTCTTGCTAACAGGCCTGGATAACATCACTGATGAGGAACT
GGATAGGTTTAAGTTCTTTCTTTCAGACGAGTTTAATATTGCCACAGGCAAACTACATACTGCAAACAGA
ATACAAGTAGCTACCTTGATGATTCAAAATGCTGGGGCGGTGTCTGCAGTGATGAAGACCATTCGTATTT
TTCAGAAGTTGAATTATATGCTTTTGGCAAAACGTCTTCAGGAGGAGAAGGAGAAAGTTGATAAGCAATA
CAAATCGGTAACAAAACCAAAGCCACTCGAGATGTCCCCTATACTAGGTTATTGGAAAATTAAGGGCCTT
GTGCAACCCACTCGACTTCTTTTGGAATATCTTGAAGAAAAATATGAAGAGCATTTGTATGAGCGCGATG
AAGGTGATAAATGGCGAAACAAAAAGTTTGAATTGGGTTTGGAGTTTCCCAATCTTCCTTATTATATTGA
TGGTGATGTTAAATTAACACAGTCTATGGCCATCATACGTTATATAGCTGACAAGCACAACATGTTGGGT
GGTTGTCCAAAAGAGCGTGCAGAGATTTCAATGCTTGAAGGAGCGGTTTTGGATATTAGATACGGTGTTT
CGAGAATTGCATATAGTAAAGACTTTGAAACTCTCAAAGTTGATTTTCTTAGCAAGCTACCTGAAATGCT
GAAAATGTTCGAAGATCGTTTATGTCATAAAACATATTTAAATGGTGATCATGTAACCCATCCTGACTTC
ATGTTGTATGACGCTCTTGATGTTGTTTTATACATGGACCCAATGTGCCTGGATGCGTTCCCAAAATTAG
TTTGTTTTAAAAAACGTATTGAAGCTATCCCACAAATTGATAAGTACTTGAAATCCAGCAAGTATATAGC
ATGGCCTTTGCAGGGCTGGCAAGCCACGTTTGGTGGTGGCGACCATCCTCCAAAATCGGATCTGGTTCCG
CGTTAAGTCGAGCACCACCACCACCACCACTGAGATCCGGCTGCTAACAAAGCCCGAAAGGAAGCTGAGT
TGGCTGCTGCCACCGCTGAGCAATAACTAGCATAACCCCTTGGGGCCTCTAAACGGGTCTTGAGGGGTTT
TTTGCTGAAAGGAGGAACTATATCCGGAT
