>Addgene plasmid #51531 | pET21a-hAIM2-PYD-GST | addgene partial sequence | sequence record 80872 | T7 5'-TAATACGACTCACTATAGGG-3'
AATAATTTTGTTTAACTTTAAGAAGGAGATATACATATGGCTAGCATGACTGGTGGACAGCAAATGGGTC
GCGGATCCATGGAGAGTAAATACAAGGAGATACTCTTGCTAACAGGCCTGGATAACATCACTGATGAGGA
ACTGGATAGGTTTAAGTTCTTTCTTTCAGACGAGTTTAATATTGCCACAGGCAAACTACATACTGCAAAC
AGAATACAAGTAGCTACCTTGATGATTCAAAATGCTGGGGCGGTGTCTGCAGTGATGAAGACCATTCGTA
TTTTTCAGAAGTTGAATTATATGCTTTTGGCAAAACGTCTTCAGGAGGAGAAGGAGAAAGTTGATAAGCA
ATACAAATCGGTAACAAAACCAAAGCCACTCGAGATGTCCCCTATACTAGGTTATTGGAAAATTAAGGGC
CTTGTGCAACCCACTCGACTTCTTTTGGAATATCTTGAAGAAAAATATGAAGAGCATTTGTATGAGCGCG
ATGAAGGTGATAAATGGCGAAACAAAAAGTTTGAATTGGGTTTGGAGTTTCCCAATCTTCCTTATTATAT
TGATGGTGATGTTAAATTAACACAGTCTATGGCCATCATACGTTATATAGCTGACAAGCACAACATGTTG
GGTGGTTGTCCAAAAGAGCGTGCAGAGATTTCAATGCTTGAAGGAGCGGTTTTGGATATTAGATACGGTG
TTTCGAGAATTGCATATAGTAAAGACTTTGAAACTCTCAAAGTTGATTTTCTTAGCAAGCTACCTGAAAT
GCTGAAAATGTTCGAAGATCGTTTATGTCATAAAACATATTTAAATGGTGATCATGTAACCCATCCTGAC
TTCATGTTGTATGACGCTCTTGATGTTGTTTTATACATGGACCCAATGTGCCTGGATGCGTTCCCAAAAT
TAGTTTGTTTTAAAAAACGTATTGAAGCTATCCCACAAATTGATAAGTACTTGAAATCCAGCAAGTATAT
AGCATG
