>Addgene plasmid #51531 | pET21a-hAIM2-PYD-GST | addgene partial sequence | sequence record 80969 | T7term 5'-GCTAGTTATTGCTCAGCGG-3'
GTTAGCAGCCGGATCTCAGTGGTGGTGGTGGTGGTGCTCGACTTAACGCGGAACCAGATCCGATTTTGGA
GGATGGTCGCCACCACCAAACGTGGCTTGCCAGCCCTGCAAAGGCCATGCTATATACTTGCTGGATTTCA
AGTACTTATCAATTTGTGGGATAGCTTCAATACGTTTTTTAAAACAAACTAATTTTGGGAACGCATCCAG
GCACATTGGGTCCATGTATAAAACAACATCAAGAGCGTCATACAACATGAAGTCAGGATGGGTTACATGA
TCACCATTTAAATATGTTTTATGACATAAACGATCTTCGAACATTTTCAGCATTTCAGGTAGCTTGCTAA
GAAAATCAACTTTGAGAGTTTCAAAGTCTTTACTATATGCAATTCTCGAAACACCGTATCTAATATCCAA
AACCGCTCCTTCAAGCATTGAAATCTCTGCACGCTCTTTTGGACAACCACCCAACATGTTGTGCTTGTCA
GCTATATAACGTATGATGGCCATAGACTGTGTTAATTTAACATCACCATCAATATAATAAGGAAGATTGG
GAAACTCCAAACCCAATTCAAACTTTTTGTTTCGCCATTTATCACCTTCATCGCGCTCATACAAATGCTC
TTCATATTTTTCTTCAAGATATTCCAAAAGAAGTCGAGTGGGTTGCACAAGGCCCTTAATTTTCCAATAA
CCTAGTATAGGGGACATCTCGAGTGGCTTTGGTTTTGTTACCGATTTGTATTGCTTATCAACTTTCTCCT
TCTCCTCCTGAAGACGTTTTGCCAAAAGCATATAATTCAACTTCTGAAAAATACGAATGGTCTTCATCAC
TGCAGACACCGCCCCAGCATTTTGAATCATCAAGGTAGCTACTTGTATTCTGTTTGCAGTATGTAGTTTG
CCTGTGGCAATATTAAACTCGTCTGAAAGAAAGAACTTAAACCTATCCAGT
